Addgene plasmid #138214: pcDNA3-sACt-mCherry-NLS
Purpose: Encodes residues 1-469 of rat soluble adenylyl cyclase (ADCY10) fused to mCherry; nuclear targeted.
Depositing lab: Jin Zhang. Publication: Regulation of nuclear PKA revealed by spatiotemporal manipulation of cyclic AMP. Sample V, DiPilato LM, Yang JH, Ni Q, Saucerman JJ, Zhang J. Nat Chem Biol. 2012 Feb 26;8(4):375-82. doi: 10.1038/nchembio.799. PubMed 22366721.
Backbone
  Vector backbone: pcDNA3
  Backbone size w/o insert (bp): 5544
  Total vector size (bp): 7698
  Vector type: Mammalian Expression
  Selectable markers: Neomycin (select with G418)
Growth in bacteria
  Bacterial resistance: Ampicillin, 100 μg/mL
  Growth temperature: 37°C
  Growth strain: DH5alpha
  Copy number: High Copy
Gene/Insert
  Gene/Insert name: sACt-mCherry-NLS (alt name: ADCY10)
  Species: R. norvegicus (rat)
  Insert size (bp): 2154
  Entrez Gene: Adcy10 (a.k.a. Sac)
  Promoter: CMV
  Tag / fusion protein: mCherry (C terminal on insert); Nuclear localization signal (NLS) (C terminal on insert); 6xHIS - T7 tag (gene 10 leader) - Xpress (TM) tag (N terminal on backbone)
  Cloning method: Restriction Enzyme; 5′ cloning site BamHI (not destroyed); 3′ cloning site XbaI (not destroyed)
  Sequencing primers: 5′ CMV forward; 3′ BGH reverse
Terms and licenses: Academic/Nonprofit Terms; Industry Terms: Not Available to Industry
How to cite: pcDNA3-sACt-mCherry-NLS was a gift from Jin Zhang (Addgene plasmid # 138214 ; http://n2t.net/addgene:138214 ; RRID:Addgene_138214)
