[The description below was written by a language model from this plasmid's Addgene catalogue record and pLannotate feature annotations shown in this document.]
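Description:
pcDNA3-sACt-mCherry-NLS is a mammalian expression plasmid of about 7.7 kb built on the pcDNA3 backbone. It is propagated in E. coli as a high-copy plasmid through a ColE1/pUC-type origin and selected with ampicillin via the β-lactamase gene. An f1 origin is also present. For mammalian cells, a neomycin phosphotransferase cassette driven by the SV40 early promoter and ended by an SV40 polyadenylation signal allows G418 selection of stable transfectants. A few short annotated fragments, such as the HIV-1 LTR, ble and lacI pieces, appear to be incidental matches to backbone sequence rather than functional parts.

The payload is a single fusion open reading frame cloned between BamHI and XbaI. It is transcribed from the human CMV immediate-early enhancer/promoter and terminated by the bovine growth hormone polyadenylation signal. Flanking T7 and SP6 phage promoters come from the backbone. The encoded protein begins with a backbone-derived N-terminal leader carrying a 6xHis tag, the T7 gene 10 leader tag and the Xpress epitope, which includes an enterokinase site. This is followed by residues 1–469 of rat soluble adenylyl cyclase (ADCY10, "sACt"), a truncated form of the cAMP-synthesising enzyme. mCherry is fused to its C terminus, followed by an SV40 large T antigen-type nuclear localization signal.

The NLS directs the cyclase to the nucleus, and the red fluorescence lets its expression and localization be confirmed by microscopy. According to the record and its associated study, the construct serves to generate cAMP locally in the nucleus, so that compartment-specific cAMP signalling and nuclear PKA regulation can be examined in living mammalian cells.
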