Features (pLannotate 1.2.2; 26 found; start..end, strand, type, name):
     28..80      -  misc_feature   bom (fragment): basis of mobility region from pBR322
    235..614     +  enhancer       CMV enhancer: human cytomegalovirus immediate early enhancer
    615..818     +  promoter       CMV promoter: human cytomegalovirus (CMV) immediate early promoter
    814..847     +  LTR            5' LTR (truncated) (fragment): truncated 5' long terminal repeat (LTR) from HIV-1
    863..881     +  promoter       T7 promoter: promoter for bacteriophage T7 RNA polymerase
    922..942     +  CDS            capTEV™ (fragment): composite tag for in vivo biotinylation, TEV protease cleavage, and 6xHis tagging
    943..975     +  CDS            T7 tag (gene 10 leader): leader peptide from bacteriophage T7 gene 10 promotes efficient translation in E. coli
    979..1002    +  CDS            Xpress™ tag: Xpress™ epitope tag, including an enterokinase recognition and cleavage site
   1036..2442    +  CDS            Adcy10 (fragment): ADCYA_RAT - Also known as Sac. Experimental evidence at protein level: Swiss-Prot protein existence level 1. Catalyzes the formation of the signaling molecule cAMP (PubMed:9874775). May function as sensor that mediates responses to changes in cellular bicarbonate and CO(2) levels (By similarity). Has a critical role in mammalian spermatogenesis by producing the cAMP which regulates cAMP-responsive nuclear factors indispensable for sperm maturation in the epididymis. Induces capacitation, the maturational process that sperm undergo prior to fertilization (By similarity). Involved in ciliary bea
   2449..3156    +  CDS            mCherry: mCherry is a basic (constitutively fluorescent) red fluorescent protein published in 2004, derived from Discosoma sp.. It is reported to be a very rapidly-maturing monomer with low acid sensitivity.
   3157..3176    +  CDS            SV40 NLS (fragment): nuclear localization signal of SV40 (simian virus 40) large T antigen
   3250..3268    -  promoter       SP6 promoter: promoter for bacteriophage SP6 RNA polymerase
   3294..3518    +  polyA_signal   bGH poly(A) signal: bovine growth hormone polyadenylation signal
   3522..3543    +  promoter       SV40 promoter (fragment): SV40 enhancer and early promoter
   3564..3992    +  rep_origin     f1 ori (sequence partly withheld): f1 bacteriophage origin of replication; arrow indicates direction of (+) strand synthesis
   4006..4335    +  promoter       SV40 promoter: SV40 enhancer and early promoter
   4402..5193    +  CDS            neo: KKA2_KLEPN - Also known as kan, nptII. Experimental evidence at protein level: Swiss-Prot protein existence level 1. Resistance to kanamycin, neomycin, paromomycin, ribostamycin, butirosin and gentamicin B. From Klebsiella pneumoniae.
   5217..5375    +  CDS            ble (fragment): BLE_KLEPN - Experimental evidence at protein level: Swiss-Prot protein existence level 1. Binding protein with a strong affinity to the bleomycin family of antibiotics. Binds to CL990; an antimitotic-antibiotic compound. From Klebsiella pneumoniae.
   5370..5491    +  polyA_signal   SV40 poly(A) signal: SV40 polyadenylation signal
   5564..5580    -  protein_bind   lac operator: The lac repressor binds to the lac operator to inhibit transcription in E. coli. This inhibition can be relieved by adding lactose or isopropyl-β-D-thiogalactopyranoside (IPTG). lac repressor encoded by lacI
   5588..5618    -  promoter       lac promoter: promoter for the E. coli lac operon
   5633..5654    -  protein_bind   CAP binding site: CAP binding activates transcription in the presence of cAMP. E. coli catabolite activator protein
   5667..5759    -  CDS            lacI (fragment): lac repressor; lacI; The lac repressor binds to the lac operator to inhibit transcription in E. coli. This inhibition can be relieved by adding lactose or isopropyl-β-D-thiogalactopyranoside (IPTG).
   5942..6530    -  rep_origin     ori: high-copy-number ColE1/pMB1/pBR322/pUC origin of replication
   6701..7561    -  CDS            AmpR: β-lactamase; bla; confers resistance to ampicillin, carbenicillin, and related antibiotics
   7562..7666    -  promoter       AmpR promoter: bla
>Addgene plasmid #138214 | pcDNA3-sACt-mCherry-NLS | addgene full sequence | sequence record 307416 | Addgene NGS Result
GACGGATCGGGAGATCTCCCGATCCCCTATGGTGCACTCTCAGTACAATCTGCTCTGATGCCGCATAGTT
AAGCCAGTATCTGCTCCCTGCTTGTGTGTTGGAGGTCGCTGAGTAGTGCGCGAGCAAAATTTAAGCTACA
ACAAGGCAAGGCTTGACCGACAATTGCATGAAGAATCTGCTTAGGGTTAGGCGTTTTGCGCTGCTTCGCG
ATGTACGGGCCAGATATACGCGTTGACATTGATTATTGACTAGTTATTAATAGTAATCAATTACGGGGTC
ATTAGTTCATAGCCCATATATGGAGTTCCGCGTTACATAACTTACGGTAAATGGCCCGCCTGGCTGACCG
CCCAACGACCCCCGCCCATTGACGTCAATAATGACGTATGTTCCCATAGTAACGCCAATAGGGACTTTCC
ATTGACGTCAATGGGTGGAGTATTTACGGTAAACTGCCCACTTGGCAGTACATCAAGTGTATCATATGCC
AAGTACGCCCCCTATTGACGTCAATGACGGTAAATGGCCCGCCTGGCATTATGCCCAGTACATGACCTTA
TGGGACTTTCCTACTTGGCAGTACATCTACGTATTAGTCATCGCTATTACCATGGTGATGCGGTTTTGGC
AGTACATCAATGGGCGTGGATAGCGGTTTGACTCACGGGGATTTCCAAGTCTCCACCCCATTGACGTCAA
TGGGAGTTTGTTTTGGCACCAAAATCAACGGGACTTTCCAAAATGTCGTAACAACTCCGCCCCATTGACG
CAAATGGGCGGTAGGCGTGTACGGTGGGAGGTCTATATAAGCAGAGCTCTCTGGCTAACTAGAGAACCCA
CTGCTTACTGGCTTATCGAAATTAATACGACTCACTATAGGGAGACCCAAGCTTGCGGCCGCCACCATGG
TGCGGGGTTCTCATCATCATCATCATCATGGTATGGCTAGCATGACTGGTGGACAGCAAATGGGTCGGGA
TCTGTACGACGATGACGATAAGGATCCGAGCTCGAGATCTGCAGCTGCCATGGACATGAGTGCCCGAAGG
CAGGAATTACAGGACAGGGCAATCGTCAAGATAGCTGCTCACTTACCGGACCTCATTGTCTATGGAGATT
TCTCTCCCGAGCGGCCGTCAGTGAAATGTTTTGATGGAGTTCTGATGTTTGTCGATATTTCAGGCTTTAC
TGCAATGACTGAGAAGTTCAGCACAGCCATGTACATGGACCGAGGAGCCGAGCAGCTGGTGGAGATCCTC
AACTACTACATAAGTGCGATAGTGGAGAAAGTACTGATTTTTGGAGGAGACATCCTAAAATTTGCAGGTG
ACGCCTTGTTGGCCCTGTGGAAAGTGGAACGAAAGCAACTGAAGAATATCATCACGGTGGTAATTAAATG
CAGCCTGGAGATTCATGGCTTGTTTGAAGCCAAGGAGGTTGAAGAAGGCCTGGATATTCGAGTTAAGATA
GGACTGGCTGCTGGCCACATCACCATGTTGGTCTTTGGGGATGAAACACGGAACTACTTCCTGGTGATTG
GCCAAGCGGTGGATGATGTACGCCTTGCTCAGAACATGGCTCAGATGAATGATGTTATTCTGTCACCAAA
CTGCTGGCAGCTCTGTGATCGGAGCATGATTGAAATCGAGAGGATTCCGGATCAGAGAGCAGTTAAGGTT
AGCTTCTTAAAACCACCCCCAACTTTTAACTTCGACGAGTTTTTTGCCAAGTGTATGGCCTTCATGGATT
ATTATCCTTCTGGTGACCACAAAAACTTCCTAAGGCTTGCCTGCATGCTGGAGTCTGATCCTGAACTCGA
GTTGTCTCTACAAAAGTATGTGATGGAAATCATTTTGAAGCAGATTGATGACAAGCAGCTTCGGGGCTAT
TTATCTGAGCTTCGTCCTGTGACGATCGTGTTTGTGAACTTGATGTTTAAAGAGCAAGACAAAGCAGAAG
TCATAGGATCAGCCATCCAAGCTGCCTGTGTGCACATCACTTCCGTCTTGAAGGTCTTCCGAGGCCAGAT
CAATAAGGTCTTCATGTTTGATAAGGGCTGCTCCTTCCTCTGTGTCTTCGGTTTCCCTGGGGAAAAGGCC
CCTGACGAGATCACTCACGCTTTGGAAAGTGCCGTGGATATATTCGACTTCTGCTCTCAGGTCCACAAAA
TCCGTACTGTCTCCATCGGCGTCGCCAGTGGGATTGTCTTCTGTGGGATCGTTGGACACACTGTGAGACA
CGAGTACACAGTCATTGGCCAAAAGGTCAATATTGCTGCCAGGATGATGATGTATTACCCAGGCATCGTG
ACCTGCGACTCTGTCACATACGATGGCAGCAACCTGCCAGCCTACTTTTTTAAAGAGCTTCCAAAGAAAG
TCATGAAAGGAGTTGCGGACCCCGGACCAGTGTATCAGTGTCTGGGCCTCAATGAGAAAGTCGTCGACAT
GGTGAGCAAGGGCGAAGAGGATAACATGGCCATCATCAAGGAGTTCATGCGCTTCAAGGTGCACATGGAG
GGCTCCGTGAACGGCCACGAGTTCGAGATCGAGGGCGAGGGCGAGGGCCGCCCCTACGAGGGCACCCAGA
CCGCCAAGCTGAAGGTGACCAAGGGTGGCCCCCTGCCCTTCGCCTGGGACATCCTGTCCCCTCAGTTCAT
GTACGGCTCCAAGGCCTACGTGAAGCACCCCGCCGACATCCCCGACTACTTGAAGCTGTCCTTCCCCGAG
GGCTTCAAGTGGGAGCGCGTGATGAACTTCGAGGACGGCGGCGTGGTGACCGTGACCCAGGACTCCTCCC
TGCAGGACGGCGAGTTCATCTACAAGGTGAAGCTGCGCGGCACCAACTTCCCCTCCGACGGCCCCGTAAT
GCAGAAGAAGACCATGGGCTGGGAGGCCTCCTCCGAGCGGATGTACCCCGAGGACGGCGCCCTGAAGGGC
GAGATCAAGCAGAGGCTGAAGCTGAAGGACGGCGGCCACTACGACGCTGAGGTCAAGACCACCTACAAGG
CCAAGAAGCCCGTGCAGCTGCCCGGCGCCTACAACGTCAACATCAAGTTGGACATCACCTCCCACAACGA
GGACTACACCATCGTGGAACAGTACGAACGCGCCGAGGGCCGCCACTCCACCGGCGGCATGGACGAGCTG
TACAAGCCAAAAAAGAAGAGAAAGGTGGAAGACGCATAAGAATTCTGCAGATATCCATCACACTGGCGGC
CGCTCGAGCATGCATCTAGAGGGCCCTATTCTATAGTGTCACCTAAATGCTAGAGCTCGCTGATCAGCCT
CGACTGTGCCTTCTAGTTGCCAGCCATCTGTTGTTTGCCCCTCCCCCGTGCCTTCCTTGACCCTGGAAGG
TGCCACTCCCACTGTCCTTTCCTAATAAAATGAGGAAATTGCATCGCATTGTCTGAGTAGGTGTCATTCT
ATTCTGGGGGGTGGGGTGGGGCAGGACAGCAAGGGGGAGGATTGGGAAGACAATAGCAGGCATGCTGGGG
ATGCGGTGGGCTCTATGGCTTCTGAGGCGGAAAGAACCAGCTGGGGCTCTAGGGGGTATCCCC
[124 nt withheld, positions 3564-3687]
C
[91 nt withheld, positions 3689-3779]
A
[49 nt withheld, positions 3781-3829]
CCTTTGACGTTGGAGTCCACGTTCTTT
[37 nt withheld, positions 3857-3893]
ACCCTATCTCGGTCTATTCTTTTGATTTATAAGGGATTTTGCCGATTTCGGCCTATTGGTTAAAAAATGA
GCTGATTTAACAAAAATTTAACGCGAATTAATTCTGTGGAATGTGTGTCAGTTAGGGTGTGGAAAGTCCC
CAGGCTCCCCAGCAGGCAGAAGTATGCAAAGCATGCATCTCAATTAGTCAGCAACCAGGTGTGGAAAGTC
CCCAGGCTCCCCAGCAGGCAGAAGTATGCAAAGCATGCATCTCAATTAGTCAGCAACCATAGTCCCGCCC
CTAACTCCGCCCATCCCGCCCCTAACTCCGCCCAGTTCCGCCCATTCTCCGCCCCATGGCTGACTAATTT
TTTTTATTTATGCAGAGGCCGAGGCCGCCTCTGCCTCTGAGCTATTCCAGAAGTAGTGAGGAGGCTTTTT
TGGAGGCCTAGGCTTTTGCAAAAAGCTCCCGGGAGCTTGTATATCCATTTTCGGATCTGATCAAGAGACA
GGATGAGGATCGTTTCGCATGATTGAACAAGATGGATTGCACGCAGGTTCTCCGGCCGCTTGGGTGGAGA
GGCTATTCGGCTATGACTGGGCACAACAGACAATCGGCTGCTCTGATGCCGCCGTGTTCCGGCTGTCAGC
GCAGGGGCGCCCGGTTCTTTTTGTCAAGACCGACCTGTCCGGTGCCCTGAATGAACTGCAGGACGAGGCA
GCGCGGCTATCGTGGCTGGCCACGACGGGCGTTCCTTGCGCAGCTGTGCTCGACGTTGTCACTGAAGCGG
GAAGGGACTGGCTGCTATTGGGCGAAGTGCCGGGGCAGGATCTCCTGTCATCTCACCTTGCTCCTGCCGA
GAAAGTATCCATCATGGCTGATGCAATGCGGCGGCTGCATACGCTTGATCCGGCTACCTGCCCATTCGAC
CACCAAGCGAAACATCGCATCGAGCGAGCACGTACTCGGATGGAAGCCGGTCTTGTCGATCAGGATGATC
TGGACGAAGAGCATCAGGGGCTCGCGCCAGCCGAACTGTTCGCCAGGCTCAAGGCGCGCATGCCCGACGG
CGAGGATCTCGTCGTGACCCATGGCGATGCCTGCTTGCCGAATATCATGGTGGAAAATGGCCGCTTTTCT
GGATTCATCGACTGTGGCCGGCTGGGTGTGGCGGACCGCTATCAGGACATAGCGTTGGCTACCCGTGATA
TTGCTGAAGAGCTTGGCGGCGAATGGGCTGACCGCTTCCTCGTGCTTTACGGTATCGCCGCTCCCGATTC
GCAGCGCATCGCCTTCTATCGCCTTCTTGACGAGTTCTTCTGAGCGGGACTCTGGGGTTCGAAATGACCG
ACCAAGCGACGCCCAACCTGCCATCACGAGATTTCGATTCCACCGCCGCCTTCTATGAAAGGTTGGGCTT
CGGAATCGTTTTCCGGGACGCCGGCTGGATGATCCTCCAGCGCGGGGATCTCATGCTGGAGTTCTTCGCC
CACCCCAACTTGTTTATTGCAGCTTATAATGGTTACAAATAAAGCAATAGCATCACAAATTTCACAAATA
AAGCATTTTTTTCACTGCATTCTAGTTGTGGTTTGTCCAAACTCATCAATGTATCTTATCATGTCTGTAT
ACCGTCGACCTCTAGCTAGAGCTTGGCGTAATCATGGTCATAGCTGTTTCCTGTGTGAAATTGTTATCCG
CTCACAATTCCACACAACATACGAGCCGGAAGCATAAAGTGTAAAGCCTGGGGTGCCTAATGAGTGAGCT
AACTCACATTAATTGCGTTGCGCTCACTGCCCGCTTTCCAGTCGGGAAACCTGTCGTGCCAGCTGCATTA
ATGAATCGGCCAACGCGCGGGGAGAGGCGGTTTGCGTATTGGGCGCTCTTCCGCTTCCTCGCTCACTGAC
TCGCTGCGCTCGGTCGTTCGGCTGCGGCGAGCGGTATCAGCTCACTCAAAGGCGGTAATACGGTTATCCA
CAGAATCAGGGGATAACGCAGGAAAGAACATGTGAGCAAAAGGCCAGCAAAAGGCCAGGAACCGTAAAAA
GGCCGCGTTGCTGGCGTTTTTCCATAGGCTCCGCCCCCCTGACGAGCATCACAAAAATCGACGCTCAAGT
CAGAGGTGGCGAAACCCGACAGGACTATAAAGATACCAGGCGTTTCCCCCTGGAAGCTCCCTCGTGCGCT
CTCCTGTTCCGACCCTGCCGCTTACCGGATACCTGTCCGCCTTTCTCCCTTCGGGAAGCGTGGCGCTTTC
TCATAGCTCACGCTGTAGGTATCTCAGTTCGGTGTAGGTCGTTCGCTCCAAGCTGGGCTGTGTGCACGAA
CCCCCCGTTCAGCCCGACCGCTGCGCCTTATCCGGTAACTATCGTCTTGAGTCCAACCCGGTAAGACACG
ACTTATCGCCACTGGCAGCAGCCACTGGTAACAGGATTAGCAGAGCGAGGTATGTAGGCGGTGCTACAGA
GTTCTTGAAGTGGTGGCCTAACTACGGCTACACTAGAAGAACAGTATTTGGTATCTGCGCTCTGCTGAAG
CCAGTTACCTTCGGAAAAAGAGTTGGTAGCTCTTGATCCGGCAAACAAACCACCGCTGGTAGCGGTGGTT
TTTTTGTTTGCAAGCAGCAGATTACGCGCAGAAAAAAAGGATCTCAAGAAGATCCTTTGATCTTTTCTAC
GGGGTCTGACGCTCAGTGGAACGAAAACTCACGTTAAGGGATTTTGGTCATGAGATTATCAAAAAGGATC
TTCACCTAGATCCTTTTAAATTAAAAATGAAGTTTTAAATCAATCTAAAGTATATATGAGTAAACTTGGT
CTGACAGTTACCAATGCTTAATCAGTGAGGCACCTATCTCAGCGATCTGTCTATTTCGTTCATCCATAGT
TGCCTGACTCCCCGTCGTGTAGATAACTACGATACGGGAGGGCTTACCATCTGGCCCCAGTGCTGCAATG
ATACCGCGAGACCCACGCTCACCGGCTCCAGATTTATCAGCAATAAACCAGCCAGCCGGAAGGGCCGAGC
GCAGAAGTGGTCCTGCAACTTTATCCGCCTCCATCCAGTCTATTAATTGTTGCCGGGAAGCTAGAGTAAG
TAGTTCGCCAGTTAATAGTTTGCGCAACGTTGTTGCCATTGCTACAGGCATCGTGGTGTCACGCTCGTCG
TTTGGTATGGCTTCATTCAGCTCCGGTTCCCAACGATCAAGGCGAGTTACATGATCCCCCATGTTGTGCA
AAAAAGCGGTTAGCTCCTTCGGTCCTCCGATCGTTGTCAGAAGTAAGTTGGCCGCAGTGTTATCACTCAT
GGTTATGGCAGCACTGCATAATTCTCTTACTGTCATGCCATCCGTAAGATGCTTTTCTGTGACTGGTGAG
TACTCAACCAAGTCATTCTGAGAATAGTGTATGCGGCGACCGAGTTGCTCTTGCCCGGCGTCAATACGGG
ATAATACCGCGCCACATAGCAGAACTTTAAAAGTGCTCATCATTGGAAAACGTTCTTCGGGGCGAAAACT
CTCAAGGATCTTACCGCTGTTGAGATCCAGTTCGATGTAACCCACTCGTGCACCCAACTGATCTTCAGCA
TCTTTTACTTTCACCAGCGTTTCTGGGTGAGCAAAAACAGGAAGGCAAAATGCCGCAAAAAAGGGAATAA
GGGCGACACGGAAATGTTGAATACTCATACTCTTCCTTTTTCAATATTATTGAAGCATTTATCAGGGTTA
TTGTCTCATGAGCGGATACATATTTGAATGTATTTAGAAAAATAAACAAATAGGGGTTCCGCGCACATTT
CCCCGAAAAGTGCCACCTGACGTC
